>Addgene plasmid #19151 | pRetroSuper shSmad4J hygro | depositor partial sequence | sequence record 8932 | Author sequence
GGGTGAGTTGGATGTATCTCTTGAATACATTCCAACTGCACACCGGGGATCTGTGGTCTCATACAGAACT
TATAAGATTCCCAAATCCAAAGACATTTCACGTTTATGGTGATTTCCCAGAACACATAGCGACATGCAAA
TATTGCAGGGCGCCACTCCCCTGTCCCTCACAGCCATCTTCCTGCCAGGGCGCACGCGCGCTGGGTGTTC
CCGCCTAGTGACACTGGGCCCGCGATTCCTTGGAGCGGGTTGATGACGTCAGCGTTCGAATTCTACCGGG
TAGGGGAGGCGCTTTTCCCAAGGCAGTCTGGAGCATGCGCTTTAGCAGCCCCGCTGGGCACTTGGCGCTA
CACAAGTGGCCTCTGGCCTCGCACACATTCCACATCCACCGGTAGGCGCCAACCGGCTCCGTTCTTTGGT
GGCCCCTTCGCGCCACCTTCTACTCCTCCCCTAGTCAGGAAGTTCCCCCCCGCCCCGCAGCTCGCGTCGT
GCAGGACGTGACAAATGGAAGTAGCACGTCTCACTAGTCTCGTGCAGATGGACAGCACCGCTGAGCAATG
GAAGCGGGTAGGCCTTTGGGGCAGCGGCCAATAGCAGCTTTGCTCCTTCGCTTTCTGGGCTCAGAGGCTG
GGAAGGGGTGGGTCCGGGGGCGGGCTCAGGGGCGGGCTCAGGGGCGGGGCGGGCGCCCGAAGGTCCTCCG
GAGGCCCGGCATTCTGCACGCTTCAAAAGCGCACGTCTGCCGCGCTGTTCTCCTCTTCCTCATCTCCGGG
CCTTTCGACCTGCAGCCCAAGCTTGCCAGCTGGGGCGCCCTCTGGTAAGGTTGGGNAAGCCCTGCAGATC
TGATCCCGGGGGGCAATGAGATATGAAAAAGCCTGAACTCACCGCGACGTCTGTCGANAAATTTTCTGAC
NAANAAATTCAAAGGTCCCANCAAANNNNNTCCCTTTNNGGGGNGGNAAAAAAATNCGGNNTTTCANCTT
NNAAAAAAAGGGGGGGNAAATTTTNNNGGGGNAAAAAAANNNCCNNAGGGTTTTNNNAAAAAAAATTNTT
TTTTTTNGNGNTTTTTTTNNNGGGCCCCCCCCNNAATTTCCGAAANTTNTTAANATTTGGNAAATN
