>Addgene plasmid #19151 | pRetroSuper shSmad4J hygro | addgene partial sequence | sequence record 24498 | 19151 with H1
TTTGGATTTGGGATCTTATAAGTTCTGTATGAGACCACAGATCCCCGGTGTGCAGTTGGAATGTATTCAA
GAGATACATTCCAACTGCACACCTTTTTGGAAAAGCTTATCGATACCGTCGACCTCGAGAGATCTAATTC
CGGCGCCTAGAGAAGGAGTGAGGGCTGGATAAAGGGAGGATCGAGGCGGGGTCGAACGAGGAGGTTCAAG
GGGGAGAGACGGGGCGGATGGAGGAAGAGGAGGCGGAGGCTTAGGGTGTACAAAGGGCTTGACCCAGGGA
GGGGGGTCAAAAGCCAAGGCTTCCCAGGTCACGATGTAGGGGACCTGGTCTGGGTGTCCATGCGGGCCAG
GTGAAAAGACCTTGATCTTAACCTGGGTGATGAGGTCTCGGTTAAAGGTGCCGTCTCGCGGCCATCCGAC
GTTAAAGGTTGGCCATTCTGCAGAGCAGAAGGTAACCCAACGTCTCTTCTTGACATCTACCGACTGGTTG
TGAGCGATCCGCTCGACATCTTTCCAGTGACCTAAGGTCAAACTTAAGGGAGTGGTAACAGTCTGGCCCT
AATTTTCAGACAAATACAGAAACACAGTCAGACAGAGACAACACAGAACGATGCTGCAGCGCTGCAGCAG
ACAAGACGCGCGGCTTCGGTTCCAAACCGAAAGCAAAAATTCAGACGGAGGCGGGAACTGTTTTAGGTTC
TCGTCTCCTACCAGAACCACATATCCTGACGGGGTCGGATTCCACATCGACTCCCTTCCTCAGGTCGGGC
CACAAAAACGGCCCCCAAAGTCCCTGGGACGTCTCCCAGGGTTGCGGCCGGGTGTTCAGAACTCGTCAGT
TCCACCACGGGGTCCGCCAGATACAGAGCTAGTTAGCTAACTAGTACAGACGCAGGCGCAAACATTAGAT
GCCGGCACAAACACCCAAACGAACGNCNA
