>Addgene plasmid #19151 | pRetroSuper shSmad4J hygro | addgene partial sequence | sequence record 24499 | 19151 with MSCV-rev
CTCCCTACCCGGTAGAATTCGAACGCTGACGTCATCAACCCGCTCCAAGGAATCGCGGGCCCAGTGTCAC
TAGGCGGGAACACCCAGCGCGCGTGCGCCCTGGCAGGAAGATGGCTGTGAGGGACAGGGGAGTGGCGCCC
TGCAATATTTGCATGTCGCTATGTGTTCTGGGAAATCACCATAAACGTGAAATGTCTTTGGATTTGGGAA
TCTTATAAGTTCTGTATGAGACCACAGATCCCCGGTGT
