[The description below was written by a language model from this plasmid's Addgene catalogue record.]
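Description:
pRetroSuper shSmad4J hygro is a retroviral RNAi vector built on the pRetroSuper-Hygro backbone (about 6.4 kb without insert) for stable knockdown of human SMAD4 (also known as DPC4, JIP or MADH4) in mammalian cells. It is maintained in E. coli as a high-copy plasmid under ampicillin selection. Cells that have taken up the construct are selected with hygromycin.

The payload is a 64 bp oligonucleotide-derived insert encoding a small hairpin RNA, cloned between BglII and HindIII sites, both of which are preserved. The hairpin is built around a 19-nucleotide targeting sequence from SMAD4. Once transcribed, such a hairpin is processed by the cellular RNAi machinery into an siRNA that directs degradation of the SMAD4 transcript. The record does not state the promoter driving the hairpin. pRetroSuper-type vectors generally use an RNA polymerase III promoter (H1) placed within a retroviral backbone, but this is not confirmed by the fields given, and no feature table is available to verify the LTRs, the packaging signal or the arrangement of the hygromycin cassette.

As a retroviral vector, the plasmid would be introduced into a packaging cell line to produce viral particles. These particles integrate the shRNA and hygromycin cassettes into target cell genomes, giving sustained silencing rather than transient knockdown. SMAD4 is the common mediator of canonical TGF-beta signalling. The associated publication concerns TGF-beta priming of breast tumours for lung metastasis through angiopoietin-like 4, which suggests the construct was used to test whether those responses depend on SMAD4 in human cancer cells.
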