Addgene plasmid #19151: pRetroSuper shSmad4J hygro
Depositing lab: Joan Massague. Depositing organization: Memorial Sloan-Kettering Cancer Center. Publication: TGFbeta primes breast tumors for lung metastasis seeding through angiopoietin-like 4. Padua D, Zhang XH, Wang Q, Nadal C, Gerald WL, Gomis RR, Massague J. Cell. 2008 Apr 4. 133(1):66-77. 10.1016/j.cell.2008.01.046 PubMed 18394990.
Backbone
  Vector backbone: pRetroSuper-Hygro
  Backbone size w/o insert (bp): 6400
  Vector type: Mammalian Expression, Retroviral, RNAi
  Selectable markers: Hygromycin
Growth in bacteria
  Bacterial resistance: Ampicillin, 100 μg/mL
  Growth temperature: 37°C
  Growth strain: DH5alpha
  Copy number: High Copy
Gene/Insert
  Gene/Insert name: small hairpin RNA against SMAD family member 4 (alt name: DPC4, JIP, MADH4)
  Species: H. sapiens (human)
  Insert size (bp): 64
  Entrez Gene: SMAD4 (a.k.a. DPC4, JIP, MADH4, MYHRS)
  Cloning method: Restriction Enzyme; 5′ cloning site BglII (not destroyed); 3′ cloning site HindIII (not destroyed)
  Sequencing primers: 5′ pBABE 5'
Resource information
  A portion of this plasmid was derived from a plasmid made by: David Padua
Terms and licenses: Academic/Nonprofit Terms; Industry Terms: Not Available to Industry
Depositor comments: 19nt targeting sequence - 5'-GGTGTGCAGTTGGAATGTA- 3' (SMAD4)
How to cite: pRetroSuper shSmad4J hygro was a gift from Joan Massague (Addgene plasmid # 19151 ; http://n2t.net/addgene:19151 ; RRID:Addgene_19151)
